LOCUS       Exported 9030 bp ds-DNA circular SYN 12-MAY-2021
DEFINITION  Expresses scarlet tagged Kif5a.
ACCESSION   .
VERSION     .
KEYWORDS    pCAG-Scarlet-Kif5a
SOURCE      synthetic DNA construct
  ORGANISM  synthetic DNA construct
REFERENCE   1 (bases 1 to 9030)
  TITLE     Koller Lab plasmids
REFERENCE   2 (bases 1 to 9030)
  AUTHORS   .
  TITLE     Direct Submission
  JOURNAL   Exported May 12, 2021 from SnapGene Server 1.1.58
            http://www.snapgene.com
FEATURES             Location/Qualifiers
     source          1..9030
                     /organism="synthetic DNA construct"
                     /mol_type="other DNA"
     enhancer        1..380
                     /label=CMV enhancer
                     /note="human cytomegalovirus immediate early enhancer"
     promoter        382..657
                     /label=chicken beta-actin promoter
     intron          658..1674
                     /label=chimeric intron
                     /note="chimera between introns from chicken beta-actin and
                     rabbit beta-globin"
     primer_bind     1598..1620
                     /label=pCAGGS-5
                     /note="Chimeric intron in CAG promoter, forward primer"
     primer_bind     1682..1701
                     /label=pCAG-F
                     /note="Rabbit beta-globin intron, for pCAG plasmids,
                     forward primer"
     regulatory      1749..1758
                     /regulatory_class="other"
                     /note="vertebrate consensus sequence for strong initiation
                     of translation (Kozak, 1987)"
     CDS             1755..2450
                     /codon_start=1
                     /product="bright monomeric red fluorescent protein evolved
                     from a synthetic template (Bindels et al., 2016)"
                     /label=mScarlet
                     /translation="MVSKGEAVIKEFMRFKVHMEGSMNGHEFEIEGEGEGRPYEGTQTA
                     KLKVTKGGPLPFSWDILSPQFMYGSRAFTKHPADIPDYYKQSFPEGFKWERVMNFEDGG
                     AVTVTQDTSLEDGTLIYKVKLRGTNFPPDGPVMQKKTMGWEASTERLYPEDGVLKGDIK
                     MALRLKDGGRYLADFKTTYKAKKPVQMPGAYNVDRKLDITSHNEDYTVVEQYERSEGRH
                     STGGMDELYK"
     primer_bind     complement(1888..1906)
                     /label=mCherry-R
                     /note="mCherry, reverse primer"
     primer_bind     2156..2175
                     /label=mCherry-F
                     /note="mCherry, forward primer"
     polyA_signal    5707..5828
                     /label=SV40 poly(A) signal
                     /note="SV40 polyadenylation signal"
     primer_bind     complement(5744..5763)
                     /label=SV40pA-R
                     /note="SV40 polyA, reverse primer"
     primer_bind     5798..5817
                     /label=EBV-rev
                     /note="SV40 polyA terminator, reverse primer"
     rep_origin      complement(5835..6290)
                     /direction=LEFT
                     /label=f1 ori
                     /note="f1 bacteriophage origin of replication; arrow
                     indicates direction of (+) strand synthesis"
     primer_bind     complement(5972..5993)
                     /label=F1ori-F
                     /note="F1 origin, forward primer"
     primer_bind     6184..6203
                     /label=F1ori-R
                     /note="F1 origin, reverse primer"
     promoter        6317..6421
                     /gene="bla"
                     /label=AmpR promoter
     promoter        6423..6780
                     /label=SV40 promoter
                     /note="SV40 enhancer and early promoter"
     primer_bind     complement(6446..6466)
                     /label=pBABE 3'
                     /note="SV40 enhancer, reverse primer for pBABE vectors"
     rep_origin      6631..6766
                     /label=SV40 ori
                     /note="SV40 origin of replication"
     primer_bind     6693..6712
                     /label=SV40pro-F
                     /note="SV40 promoter/origin, forward primer"
     CDS             6815..7609
                     /codon_start=1
                     /gene="aph(3')-II (or nptII)"
                     /product="aminoglycoside phosphotransferase from Tn5"
                     /label=NeoR/KanR
                     /note="confers resistance to neomycin, kanamycin, and G418
                     (Geneticin(R))"
                     /translation="MIEQDGLHAGSPAAWVERLFGYDWAQQTIGCSDAAVFRLSAQGRP
                     VLFVKTDLSGALNELQDEAARLSWLATTGVPCAAVLDVVTEAGRDWLLLGEVPGQDLLS
                     SHLAPAEKVSIMADAMRRLHTLDPATCPFDHQAKHRIERARTRMEAGLVDQDDLDEEHQ
                     GLAPAELFARLKASMPDGEDLVVTHGDACLPNIMVENGRFSGFIDCGRLGVADRYQDIA
                     LATRDIAEELGGEWADRFLVLYGIAAPDSQRIAFYRLLDEFF"
     primer_bind     complement(6869..6888)
                     /label=Neo-R
                     /note="Neomycin resistance gene, reverse primer"
     primer_bind     7479..7498
                     /label=Neo-F
                     /note="Neomycin resistance gene, forward primer"
     primer_bind     complement(7797..7816)
                     /label=TK-pA-R
                     /note="Thymidine kinase polyA, reverse primer"
     polyA_signal    7841..7888
                     /label=HSV TK poly(A) signal
                     /note="herpes simplex virus thymidine kinase
                     polyadenylation signal (Cole and Stacy, 1985)"
     rep_origin      8217..8805
                     /direction=RIGHT
                     /label=ori
                     /note="high-copy-number ColE1/pMB1/pBR322/pUC origin of
                     replication"
     primer_bind     8706..8725
                     /label=pBR322ori-F
                     /note="pBR322 origin, forward primer"
     primer_bind     8959..8976
                     /label=L4440
                     /note="L4440 vector, forward primer"
ORIGIN
        1 gacattgatt attgactagt tattaatagt aatcaattac ggggtcatta gttcatagcc
       61 catatatgga gttccgcgtt acataactta cggtaaatgg cccgcctggc tgaccgccca
      121 acgacccccg cccattgacg tcaataatga cgtatgttcc catagtaacg ccaataggga
      181 ctttccattg acgtcaatgg gtggagtatt tacggtaaac tgcccacttg gcagtacatc
      241 aagtgtatca tatgccaagt acgcccccta ttgacgtcaa tgacggtaaa tggcccgcct
      301 ggcattatgc ccagtacatg accttatggg actttcctac ttggcagtac atctacgtat
      361 tagtcatcgc tattaccatg gtcgaggtga gccccacgtt ctgcttcact ctccccatct
      421 cccccccctc cccaccccca attttgtatt tatttatttt ttaattattt tgtgcagcga
      481 tgggggcggg gggggggggg gcgcgcgcca ggcggggcgg ggcggggcga ggggcggggc
      541 ggggcgaggc ggagaggtgc ggcggcagcc aatcagagcg gcgcgctccg aaagtttcct
      601 tttatggcga ggcggcggcg gcggcggccc tataaaaagc gaagcgcgcg gcgggcggga
      661 gtcgctgcgc gctgccttcg ccccgtgccc cgctccgccg ccgcctcgcg ccgcccgccc
      721 cggctctgac tgaccgcgtt actcccacag gtgagcgggc gggacggccc ttctcctccg
      781 ggctgtaatt agcgcttggt ttaatgacgg cttgtttctt ttctgtggct gcgtgaaagc
      841 cttgaggggc tccgggaggg ccctttgtgc ggggggagcg gctcgggggg tgcgtgcgtg
      901 tgtgtgtgcg tggggagcgc cgcgtgcggc tccgcgctgc ccggcggctg tgagcgctgc
      961 gggcgcggcg cggggctttg tgcgctccgc agtgtgcgcg aggggagcgc ggccgggggc
     1021 ggtgccccgc ggtgcggggg gggctgcgag gggaacaaag gctgcgtgcg gggtgtgtgc
     1081 gtgggggggt gagcaggggg tgtgggcgcg tcggtcgggc tgcaaccccc cctgcacccc
     1141 cctccccgag ttgctgagca cggcccggct tcgggtgcgg ggctccgtac ggggcgtggc
     1201 gcggggctcg ccgtgccggg cggggggtgg cggcaggtgg gggtgccggg cggggcgggg
     1261 ccgcctcggg ccggggaggg ctcgggggag gggcgcggcg gcccccggag cgccggcggc
     1321 tgtcgaggcg cggcgagccg cagccattgc cttttatggt aatcgtgcga gagggcgcag
     1381 ggacttcctt tgtcccaaat ctgtgcggag ccgaaatctg ggaggcgccg ccgcaccccc
     1441 tctagcgggc gcggggcgaa gcggtgcggc gccggcagga aggaaatggg cggggagggc
     1501 cttcgtgcgt cgccgcgccg ccgtcccctt ctccctctcc agcctcgggg ctgtccgcgg
     1561 ggggacggct gccttcgggg gggacggggc agggcggggt tcggcttctg gcgtgtgacc
     1621 ggcggctcta gagcctctgc taaccatgtt catgccttct tctttttcct acagctcctg
     1681 ggcaacgtgc tggttattgt gctgtctcat cattttggca aagaattcgt acgctagcgc
     1741 taccggtcgc caccatggtg agcaagggcg aggcagtgat caaggagttc atgcggttca
     1801 aggtgcacat ggagggctcc atgaacggcc acgagttcga gatcgagggc gagggcgagg
     1861 gccgccccta cgagggcacc cagaccgcca agctgaaggt gaccaagggt ggccccctgc
     1921 ccttctcctg ggacatcctg tcccctcagt tcatgtacgg ctccagggcc ttcaccaagc
     1981 accccgccga catccccgac tactataagc agtccttccc cgagggcttc aagtgggagc
     2041 gcgtgatgaa cttcgaggac ggcggcgccg tgaccgtgac ccaggacacc tccctggagg
     2101 acggcaccct gatctacaag gtgaagctcc gcggcaccaa cttccctcct gacggccccg
     2161 taatgcagaa gaagacaatg ggctgggaag cgtccaccga gcggttgtac cccgaggacg
     2221 gcgtgctgaa gggcgacatt aagatggccc tgcgcctgaa ggacggcggc cgctacctgg
     2281 cggacttcaa gaccacctac aaggccaaga agcccgtgca gatgcccggc gcctacaacg
     2341 tcgaccgcaa gttggacatc acctcccaca acgaggacta caccgtggtg gaacagtacg
     2401 aacgctccga gggccgccac tccaccggcg gcatggacga gctgtacaag tccggactca
     2461 gatctcgact gaccatggcg gagactaaca acgaatgcag catcaaggtg ctttgccgat
     2521 ttcggcccct gaaccaggcc gagattctgc ggggggacaa gttcatcccc attttccaag
     2581 gggacgacag cgtcattatt gggggaaagc catatgtctt tgaccgcgtc ttccccccaa
     2641 acaccactca ggagcaggtt taccacgcct gtgccatgca gatcgtcaaa gacgtccttg
     2701 ctggttacaa tggcacaatc ttcgcttatg gacagacatc ctcagggaaa acgcatacca
     2761 tggaggggaa gctgcacgac cctcagctga tgggcatcat tccccggatc gctcgagaca
     2821 tcttcaacca catctactcc atggatgaga accttgaatt ccacattaag gtatcttact
     2881 tcgagattta cctggataag atccgtgacc ttttggatgt gaccaagacg aacctgtccg
     2941 tgcatgagga caaaaaccgg gtgccgtttg tcaagggttg taccgaacgc tttgtgtcca
     3001 gcccagagga gattctggat gtgatcgatg aggggaagtc caaccgtcac gtagctgtca
     3061 ccaacatgaa cgagcacagt tctcggagcc acagcatctt cctcatcaac atcaagcagg
     3121 agaacgtaga gaccgagcag aagctcagcg ggaagctgta cctcgtggat ctggccggaa
     3181 gcgagaaggt cagcaagaca ggggcagagg gagccgttct ggacgaggca aagaatatca
     3241 acaagtcgct gtcggccctg gggaacgtga tctctgcact ggcagagggc accaaaagct
     3301 acgtgccgta ccgcgacagc aaaatgacga ggattctcca ggactctctg ggagggaact
     3361 gcaggactac catgttcatc tgctgctcgc cgtccagcta caatgacgca gagaccaagt
     3421 ccacgctcat gtttgggcag cgggcgaaga ccatcaagaa cactgcctca gtgaatctgg
     3481 agctgactgc tgagcagtgg aagaagaagt atgagaagga gaaggagaag accaagaccc
     3541 agaaggagac aattgcgaag ctagaggctg agcttagccg gtggcgcaat ggagagaatg
     3601 tgcctgagac tgagcgcctg gctggagagg actcagctct gggagctgag ctctgcgagg
     3661 agacccctgt gaatgacaac tcatccattg tggtacgcat cgcacctgag gaaaggcaga
     3721 aatatgagga agagatccgc cgtctctaca agcagcttga tgacaaggat gatgagatca
     3781 accagcagag ccagctcatt gagaagctga agcagcagat gctggaccag gaagagctgc
     3841 tcgtgtccac tcggggagac aacgagaagg tccagcggga gcttagccac ctgcagtccg
     3901 agaacgatgc tgcgaaggac gaggtgaagg aagtgctgca ggccctagag gagctggcgg
     3961 tcaactacga ccagaagtcc caggaggtgg aggagaagag ccagcagaac cagctgctgg
     4021 tggacgagct gtcccagaaa gtggccacca tgctgtccct ggagtccgag ctacagcggc
     4081 tccaggaggt cagtggacac cagcgaaagc ggatcgctga ggtgctgaat gggctgatga
     4141 gggacctgag tgagttcagt gtcatcgtgg gcaacggcga gattaagctg cccgtggaga
     4201 tcagtggggc catcgaggag gagttcacgg tggcccggct ctacatcagc aagatcaagt
     4261 cggaggtgaa gtccgtggtt aagcgatgtc ggcagctgga gaacctccag gtggagtgtc
     4321 atcgcaagat ggaggtgacc ggtagggagc tgtcatcttg ccaactgctc atctcacagc
     4381 atgaggccaa gatccgttca ctcacggagt acatgcagac tgtggagttg aagaaacggc
     4441 acctggaaga gtcctacgac tccctgagcg atgagcttgc caggctccag gcgcacgaaa
     4501 ctgtacacga ggtagctctg aaagacaagg agccagacac acaggacgcg gaggaggtga
     4561 agaaggccct ggaactacag atggagaatc accgtgaggc ccatcaccgg cagctggccc
     4621 gcctccggga tgagattaat gagaaacaga aaaccattga tgagctgaaa gacctgaacc
     4681 agaagctcca gttagagctg gagaagcttc aggccgacta tgagaggctg aagaatgaag
     4741 agaatgagaa gagcgccaag ctccaggagc tgacatttct gtatgagcga catgagcagt
     4801 ccaagcagga cctcaagggg ctggaggaga cagttgcccg tgaactccag accctccaca
     4861 accttcgcaa gctgttcgtt caagacgtca cgactcgagt caagaaaagt gcagaaatgg
     4921 agcccgagga cagtgggggg attcattccc aaaagcagaa gatctccttt cttgagaaca
     4981 acctggaaca gcttacaaag gttcacaaac agctggtacg tgacaatgca gatctgcgtt
     5041 gtgagcttcc taaattggaa aaacgacttc gggctacggc tgagagagtt aaggccctgg
     5101 agggtgcact gaaggaggcc aaggagggtg ctatgaagga caagcgtaga taccagcagg
     5161 aggtggaccg catcaaggaa gccgtgcggt acaagagctc cggcaagcgg ggccattctg
     5221 cccagatcgc taagcctgtg aggcctggcc actatcctgc ctcctcaccc accaacccct
     5281 acggcacccg gagccccgag tgtatcagct acaccaacaa cctcttccag aactaccaga
     5341 acctgcacct gcaggctgcg cctagctcca cttcagatat gtactttgcc agtagcggag
     5401 ccacatctgt tgcccccttg gcttcctacc agaaggccaa catggacaat ggaaatgcca
     5461 cagatatcaa cgacaacagg agtgacctgc cgtgtggcta tgaggctgag gaccaggcca
     5521 agcttttccc tctccaccaa gagacagcag ccagctaact cccaaccctg gccacatgga
     5581 tccaccggat ctagataact gatcataatc agccatacca catttgtaga ggttttactt
     5641 gctttaaaaa acctcccaca cctccccctg aacctgaaac ataaaatgaa tgcaattgtt
     5701 gttgttaact tgtttattgc agcttataat ggttacaaat aaagcaatag catcacaaat
     5761 ttcacaaata aagcattttt ttcactgcat tctagttgtg gtttgtccaa actcatcaat
     5821 gtatcttaag gcgtaaattg taagcgttaa tattttgtta aaattcgcgt taaatttttg
     5881 ttaaatcagc tcatttttta accaataggc cgaaatcggc aaaatccctt ataaatcaaa
     5941 agaatagacc gagatagggt tgagtgttgt tccagtttgg aacaagagtc cactattaaa
     6001 gaacgtggac tccaacgtca aaggnnnnnn nnnnnnnnnn nnnnnnnnnn nnnnnnnnnn
     6061 nnnnnnnnnn nnntnnnnnn nnnnnnnnnn nnnnnnnnnn nnnnnnnnnn nnnnnnnnnn
     6121 nnnnnnnnnn nnnnnnnnnn nnnnnnnnnn nnnnnnnnnn nnnnngnnnn nnnnnnnnnn
     6181 nnnnnnnnnn nnnnnnnnnn nnnnnnnnnn nnnnnnnnnn nnnnnnnnnn nnnnnnnnnn
     6241 nnnnnnnnnn nnnnnnnnnn nnnnnnnnnn nnnnnnnnnn nnnnnnnnnn caggtggcac
     6301 ttttcgggga aatgtgcgcg gaacccctat ttgtttattt ttctaaatac attcaaatat
     6361 gtatccgctc atgagacaat aaccctgata aatgcttcaa taatattgaa aaaggaagag
     6421 tcctgaggcg gaaagaacca gctgtggaat gtgtgtcagt tagggtgtgg aaagtcccca
     6481 ggctccccag caggcagaag tatgcaaagc atgcatctca attagtcagc aaccaggtgt
     6541 ggaaagtccc caggctcccc agcaggcaga agtatgcaaa gcatgcatct caattagtca
     6601 gcaaccatag tcccgcccct aactccgccc atcccgcccc taactccgcc cagttccgcc
     6661 cattctccgc cccatggctg actaattttt tttatttatg cagaggccga ggccgcctcg
     6721 gcctctgagc tattccagaa gtagtgagga ggcttttttg gaggcctagg cttttgcaaa
     6781 gatcgatcaa gagacaggat gaggatcgtt tcgcatgatt gaacaagatg gattgcacgc
     6841 aggttctccg gccgcttggg tggagaggct attcggctat gactgggcac aacagacaat
     6901 cggctgctct gatgccgccg tgttccggct gtcagcgcag gggcgcccgg ttctttttgt
     6961 caagaccgac ctgtccggtg ccctgaatga actgcaagac gaggcagcgc ggctatcgtg
     7021 gctggccacg acgggcgttc cttgcgcagc tgtgctcgac gttgtcactg aagcgggaag
     7081 ggactggctg ctattgggcg aagtgccggg gcaggatctc ctgtcatctc accttgctcc
     7141 tgccgagaaa gtatccatca tggctgatgc aatgcggcgg ctgcatacgc ttgatccggc
     7201 tacctgccca ttcgaccacc aagcgaaaca tcgcatcgag cgagcacgta ctcggatgga
     7261 agccggtctt gtcgatcagg atgatctgga cgaagagcat caggggctcg cgccagccga
     7321 actgttcgcc aggctcaagg cgagcatgcc cgacggcgag gatctcgtcg tgacccatgg
     7381 cgatgcctgc ttgccgaata tcatggtgga aaatggccgc ttttctggat tcatcgactg
     7441 tggccggctg ggtgtggcgg accgctatca ggacatagcg ttggctaccc gtgatattgc
     7501 tgaagagctt ggcggcgaat gggctgaccg cttcctcgtg ctttacggta tcgccgctcc
     7561 cgattcgcag cgcatcgcct tctatcgcct tcttgacgag ttcttctgag cgggactctg
     7621 gggttcgaaa tgaccgacca agcgacgccc aacctgccat cacgagattt cgattccacc
     7681 gccgccttct atgaaaggtt gggcttcgga atcgttttcc gggacgccgg ctggatgatc
     7741 ctccagcgcg gggatctcat gctggagttc ttcgcccacc ctagggggag gctaactgaa
     7801 acacggaagg agacaatacc ggaaggaacc cgcgctatga cggcaataaa aagacagaat
     7861 aaaacgcacg gtgttgggtc gtttgttcat aaacgcgggg ttcggtccca gggctggcac
     7921 tctgtcgata ccccaccgag accccattgg ggccaatacg cccgcgtttc ttccttttcc
     7981 ccaccccacc ccccaagttc gggtgaaggc ccagggctcg cagccaacgt cggggcggca
     8041 ggccctgcca tagcctcagg ttactcatat atactttaga ttgatttaaa acttcatttt
     8101 taatttaaaa ggatctaggt gaagatcctt tttgataatc tcatgaccaa aatcccttaa
     8161 cgtgagtttt cgttccactg agcgtcagac cccgtagaaa agatcaaagg atcttcttga
     8221 gatccttttt ttctgcgcgt aatctgctgc ttgcaaacaa aaaaaccacc gctaccagcg
     8281 gtggtttgtt tgccggatca agagctacca actctttttc cgaaggtaac tggcttcagc
     8341 agagcgcaga taccaaatac tgttcttcta gtgtagccgt agttaggcca ccacttcaag
     8401 aactctgtag caccgcctac atacctcgct ctgctaatcc tgttaccagt ggctgctgcc
     8461 agtggcgata agtcgtgtct taccgggttg gactcaagac gatagttacc ggataaggcg
     8521 cagcggtcgg gctgaacggg gggttcgtgc acacagccca gcttggagcg aacgacctac
     8581 accgaactga gatacctaca gcgtgagcta tgagaaagcg ccacgcttcc cgaagggaga
     8641 aaggcggaca ggtatccggt aagcggcagg gtcggaacag gagagcgcac gagggagctt
     8701 ccagggggaa acgcctggta tctttatagt cctgtcgggt ttcgccacct ctgacttgag
     8761 cgtcgatttt tgtgatgctc gtcagggggg cggagcctat ggaaaaacgc cagcaacgcg
     8821 gcctttttac ggttcctggc cttttgctgg ccttttgctc acatgttctt tcctgcgtta
     8881 tcccctgatt ctgtggataa ccgtattacc gcctttgagt gagctgatac cgctcgccgc
     8941 agccgaacga ccgagcgcag cgagtcagtg agcgaggaag cggaagagcg cccaatacgc
     9001 ggccggccaa ggtggccacg cgtacatgtc
//
